Addgene plasmid #54283: mEmerald-TPT1-C-10
Purpose: Localization: Microtubule Associated Protein, Excitation: 487, Emission: 509
Depositing lab: Michael Davidson. Depositing organization: Florida State University, Tallahassee.
Backbone
  Vector backbone: mEmerald-C1
  Backbone size w/o insert (bp): 4750
  Vector type: Mammalian Expression
  Selectable markers: Neomycin (select with G418)
Growth in bacteria
  Bacterial resistance: Kanamycin, 50 μg/mL
  Growth temperature: 37°C
  Growth strain: DH5alpha
  Copy number: High Copy
Gene/Insert
  Gene/Insert name: TPT1 (alt name: NM_003295)
  Species: H. sapiens (human)
  Entrez Gene: TPT1 (a.k.a. HRF, TCTP, p02, p23)
  Promoter: CMV
  Tag / fusion protein: mEmerald (N terminal on backbone)
  Cloning method: Unknown
  Sequencing primers: 5′ CMV-F; 3′ SV40pA-R
Terms and licenses: Academic/Nonprofit Terms; Industry Terms
Depositor comments: . Excitation = 487; Emission = 509. Localization data: Microtubule Associated Protein
How to cite: mEmerald-TPT1-C-10 was a gift from Michael Davidson (Addgene plasmid # 54283 ; http://n2t.net/addgene:54283 ; RRID:Addgene_54283)
