[The description below was written by a language model from this plasmid's Addgene catalogue record.]
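Description:
mEmerald-TPT1-C-10 is a mammalian expression plasmid built on the mEmerald-C1 backbone (about 4.75 kb without the insert), a C1-style fluorescent protein fusion vector. It is maintained in E. coli as a high-copy plasmid under kanamycin selection, and it carries a neomycin resistance marker so that transfected mammalian cells can be selected with G418. No feature table accompanies the record, so the origin of replication and the promoters driving the resistance marker are not stated. The listed 3′ sequencing primer suggests that an SV40 polyadenylation signal lies downstream of the insert.

The payload is human TPT1 (translationally controlled tumour protein, also known as TCTP, HRF, p02 or p23; reference transcript NM_003295), expressed from the CMV promoter, a strong constitutive promoter in most mammalian cell lines. The mEmerald tag comes from the backbone and sits at the N terminus, so TPT1 is fused to the C-terminal end of the fluorescent protein. The "C-10" in the name probably refers to this orientation and to a 10-residue linker between the two parts, but the record does not confirm the linker. mEmerald is a bright green GFP derivative, recorded here with excitation at 487 nm and emission at 509 nm.

The depositor classifies the fusion as a localization marker for a microtubule-associated protein. Its typical use is therefore transient or stable expression in cultured mammalian cells to follow TPT1 distribution by live-cell or fixed-cell fluorescence microscopy. The cloning method is recorded as unknown.
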