>Addgene plasmid #54283 | mEmerald-TPT1-C-10 | depositor partial sequence | sequence record 84422 | insert sequence
GATCCGCTAGCGCTACCGGTCGCCACCATGGTGAGCAAGGGCGAGGAGCTGTTCACCGGGGTGGTGCCCA
TCCTGGTCGAGCTGGACGGCGACGTAAACGGCCACAAGTTCAGCGTGTCCGGCGAGGGCGAGGGCGATGC
CACCTACGGCAAGCTGACCCTGAAGTTCATCTGCACCACCGGCAAGCTGCCCGTGCCCTGGCCCACCCTC
GTGACCACCTTGACCTACGGCGTGCAGTGCTTCGCCCGCTACCCCGACCACATGAAGCAGCACGACTTCT
TCAAGTCCGCCATGCCCGAAGGCTACGTCCAGGAGCGCACCATCTTCTTCAAGGACGACGGCAACTACAA
GACCCGCGCCGAGGTGAAGTTCGAGGGCGACACCCTGGTGAACCGCATCGAGCTGAAGGGCATCGACTTC
AAGGAGGACGGCAACATCCTGGGGCACAAGCTGGAGTACAACTACAACAGCCACAAGGTCTATATCACCG
CCGACAAGCAGAAGAACGGCATCAAGGTGAACTTCAAGACCCGCCACAACATCGAGGACGGCAGCGTGCA
GCTCGCCGACCACTACCAGCAGAACACCCCCATCGGCGACGGCCCCGTGCTGCTGCCCGACAACCACTAC
CTGAGCACCCAGTCCAAGCTGAGCAAAGACCCCAACGAGAAGCGCGATCACATGGTCCTGCTGGAGTTCG
TGACCGCCGCCGGGATCACTCTCGGCATGGACGAGCTGTACAAGTCCGGACTCAGATCTGGCAGCAGTGG
AGGTATTATCTACCGGGACCTCATCAGCCACGATGAGATGTTCTCCGACATCTACAAGATCCGGGAGATC
GCGGACGGGTTGTGCCTGGAGGTGGAGGGGAAGATGGTCAGTAGGACAGAAGGTAACATTGATGACTCGC
TCATTGGTGGAAATGCCTCCGCTGAAGGCCCCGAGGGCGAAGGTACCGAAAGCACAGTAATCACTGGTGT
CGATATTGTCATGAACCATCACCTGCAGGAAACAAGTTTCACAAAAGAAGCCTACAAGAAGTACATCAAA
GATTACATGAAATCAATCAAAGGGAAACTTGAAGAACAGAGACCAGAAAGAGTAAAACCTTTTATGACAG
GGGCTGCAGAACAAATCAAGCACATCCTTGCTAATTTCAAAAACTACCAGTTCTTTATTGGTGAAAACAT
GAATCCAGATGGCATGGTTGCTCTATTGGACTACCGTGAGGATGGTGTGACCCCATATATGATTTTCTTT
AAGGATGGTTTAGAAATGGAAAAATGTTAAGAATTCTGCAGTCGACGGTACCGCGGGCCCGGGATCCACC
GGATCTAGATAACTGATCATAATCAGCCATACCACATTT
