>Addgene plasmid #54283 | mEmerald-TPT1-C-10 | addgene partial sequence | sequence record 92736 | EGFP-C 5'-CATGGTCCTGCTGGAGTTCGTG-3'
GACGAGCTGTACAAGTCCGGACTCAGATCTGGCAGCAGTGGAGGTATTATCTACCGGGACCTCATCAGCC
ACGATGAGATGTTCTCCGACATCTACAAGATCCGGGAGATCGCGGACGGGTTGTGCCTGGAGGTGGAGGG
GAAGATGGTCAGTAGGACAGAAGGTAACATTGATGACTCGCTCATTGGTGGAAATGCCTCCGCTGAAGGC
CCCGAGGGCGAAGGTACCGAAAGCACAGTAATCACTGGTGTCGATATTGTCATGAACCATCACCTGCAGG
AAACAAGTTTCACAAAAGAAGCCTACAAGAAGTACATCAAAGATTACATGAAATCAATCAAAGGGAAACT
TGAAGAACAGAGACCAGAAAGAGTAAAACCTTTTATGACAGGGGCTGCAGAACAAATCAAGCACATCCTT
GCTAATTTCAAAAACTACCAGTTCTTTATTGGTGAAAACATGAATCCAGATGGCATGGTTGCTCTATTGG
ACTACCGTGAGGATGGTGTGACCCCATATATGATTTTCTTTAAGGATGGTTTAGAAATGGAAAAATGTTA
AGAATTCTGCAGTCGACGGTACCGCGGGCCCGGGATCCACCGGATCTAGATAACTGATCATAATCAGCCA
TACCACATTTGTAGAGGTTTTACTTGCTTTAAAAAACCTCCCACACCTCCCCCTGAACCTGAAACATAAA
ATGAATGCAATTGTTGTTGTTAACTTGTTTATTGCAGCTTATAATGGTTACAAATAAAGCAATAGCATCA
CAAATTTCACAAATAAAGCATTTTTTTCACTGCATTCTAGTTGTGGTTTGTCCAAACTCATCAATGTATC
TTAACGCGTAA
